Addgene plasmid #27211: pitx2_R (OZ534)
Depositing lab: Keith Joung. Depositing organization: Massachusetts General Hospital. Publication: Rapid "open-source" engineering of customized zinc-finger nucleases for highly efficient gene modification. Maeder ML, Thibodeau-Beganny S, Osiak A, Wright DA, Anthony RM, Eichtinger M, Jiang T, Foley JE, Winfrey RJ, Townsend JA, Unger-Wallace E, Sander JD, Muller-Lerch F, Fu F, Pearlberg J, Goebel C, Dassie JP, Pruett-Miller SM, Porteus MH, Sgroi DC, Iafrate AJ, Dobbs D, McCray PB, Cathomen T, Voytas DF, Joung JK. Mol Cell. 2008 Jul 25. 31(2):294-301. 10.1016/j.molcel.2008.06.016 PubMed 18657511.
Backbone
  Vector backbone: MG414
  Backbone size w/o insert (bp): 5493
  Vector type: Zebrafish Targeting
Growth in bacteria
  Bacterial resistance: Kanamycin, 50 μg/mL
  Growth temperature: 37°C
  Growth strain: XL1 Blue
  Growth instructions: Requires a bacterial strain such as XL1 Blue, that expresses the lacIq allele of lac repressor
  Copy number: Low Copy
Gene/Insert
  Gene/Insert name: Zinc finger array targeting pitx2 (alt names: paired-like homeodomain transcription factor 2; OZ534)
  Species: D. rerio (zebrafish)
  Insert size (bp): 270
  GenBank ID: ENSDARG00000036194
  Entrez Gene: pitx2 (a.k.a. pitx2a, pitx2c, MGC110508, zgc:110508)
  Cloning method: Restriction Enzyme; 5′ cloning site XbaI (not destroyed); 3′ cloning site BamHI (not destroyed)
  Sequencing primers: 5′ OK.61 GGGTAGTACGATGACGGAACCTGTC
Terms and licenses: Academic/Nonprofit Terms; Industry Terms: Not Available to Industry
Depositor comments: This plasmid encodes a zinc finger array targeting half of a target sequence in the zebrafish gene pitx2 (see below). Please note that this plasmid does NOT contain the pitx2 sequence. Users must order the complementary plasmid pitx2_L (OZ533) [Addgene plasmid 27210] in order to create a zinc finger nuclease (ZFN) pair to introduce targeted mutations into this specific zebrafish gene. Users will also need to clone the zinc finger (ZF) insert of this plasmid into a zinc finger nuclease (ZFN) vector to express a FOKI fusion product. Examples of possible ZFN expression vectors that can be used are: pST1374 (Addgene plasmid 13426), pMLM290 (Addgene plasmid 21872), pMLM292 (Addgene plasmid 21873), pMLM800 (Addgene plasmid 27202) and pMLM802 (Addgene plasmid 27203). This zinc finger array was tested for binding activity to the sequence 5'-GTGGACTCG-3' in a bacterial two hybrid assay, and resulted in 10.04 fold activation. However, this array has not yet been tested for activity as a zinc finger nuclease (i.e. for its ability to induce mutations at the intended locus). Scientists using this zinc finger array in a publication should notify and acknowledge NIH grant number R01 GM088040 in the publication. Other Articles: "Oligomerized pool engineering (OPEN): an 'open-source' protocol for making customized zinc-finger arrays." Maeder ML et al. (Nat Protoc. 2009 Sept 17. 4(10):1471-1501. Pubmed ID: 19798082 "Targeted mutagenesis in zebrafish using customized zinc-finger nucleases." Foley JE et al. (Nat Protoc. 2009 Dec 3. 4(12):1855-1867. Pubmed ID: 20010934
How to cite: pitx2_R (OZ534) was a gift from Keith Joung (Addgene plasmid # 27211 ; http://n2t.net/addgene:27211 ; RRID:Addgene_27211)
