[The description below was written by a language model from this plasmid's Addgene catalogue record.]
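Description:
pitx2_R (OZ534) is a low-copy bacterial plasmid, built on the 5.5 kb MG414 backbone and selected with kanamycin, that carries an engineered zinc finger array directed against the zebrafish gene pitx2 (paired-like homeodomain transcription factor 2). The roughly 270 bp insert sits between XbaI and BamHI sites, both of which are retained, so the array can be excised as a cassette. The record notes that propagation requires a host carrying the lacIq allele of the lac repressor. This implies the array is under lac-regulated expression, but the promoter, origin of replication and other backbone features are not stated. The plasmid does not contain any pitx2 sequence, only the coding sequence for a DNA-binding domain that recognises a nine-base-pair half-site within that gene.

The array comes from the OPEN (oligomerized pool engineering) selection approach for customised zinc finger domains. In a bacterial two-hybrid assay it gave about ten-fold activation on its intended half-site. It is a source clone rather than a ready-to-use nuclease. To generate a functional reagent, the zinc finger insert must be subcloned into a separate zinc finger nuclease expression vector to produce a fusion to the FokI cleavage domain. It must also be paired with the complementary "left" array, pitx2_L (OZ533), which binds the other half of the target. Because FokI cuts as a dimer, the two fusions together are intended to introduce a double-strand break, and thus targeted mutations, at the pitx2 locus in zebrafish. The depositor cautions that this array has not yet been tested for nuclease activity at the endogenous locus.
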