>Addgene plasmid #27211 | pitx2_R (OZ534) | addgene partial sequence | sequence record 33603 | 27211 with OK-61 (5' GGGTAGTACGATGACGGAACCTGTC 3')
AAAATCCAAGCTTTGGCGGCCGCTGACTACAAAGACGATGATGACAAATCTAGACCCGGGGAGCGCCCCT
TCCAGTGTCGCATTTGCATGCGGAACTTTTCGACGACCGACGGCCTTAAGAAGCATACCCGTACTCATAC
CGGTGAAAAACCGTTTCAGTGTCGGATCTGTATGCGAAATTTCTCCGACCGGAGCAACTTGACGAGGCAT
CTACGTACGCACACCGGCGAGAAGCCATTCCAATGCCGAATATGCATGCGCAACTTCAGTAGGCCCGACG
CCCTGCCCCGCCACCTAAAAACCCACCTGAGGGGATCCTCTGCACAGTAGTAACTAGAGACTAGAAAAAG
GCCGACAAGTCCCGCTCCGCTGAAGATCCTGGCGTAATAGCGAAGAGGCCCGCACCGATCGCCCTTCCCA
ACAGTTGCGCAGCCTGAATGGCGAATGGG
[124 nt withheld, positions 450-573]
C
[91 nt withheld, positions 575-665]
A
[49 nt withheld, positions 667-715]
CCTTTGACGTTGGAGTCCACGTTCTTT
[37 nt withheld, positions 743-779]
ACCCTATCTCGGTCTATTCTTTTGATTTATAAGGGATTTTGCCGATTTCGGCCTATTGGTTTAAAAAATG
AGCTGATTTACATACGAT
